>Addgene plasmid #213048 | pLoxP-EGFP-crRNA-entry | addgene full sequence | sequence record 434028 | Addgene NGS Result
ACGTCAAAGG
[141 nt withheld, positions 11-151]
G
[46 nt withheld, positions 153-198]
A
[95 nt withheld, positions 200-294]
TATGCGGTGTGAAATACCGCACAGATGCGTAAGGAGAAAATACCGCATCAGGCGCCCCTGCAGGCAGCTG
CGCGCTCGCTCGCTCACTGAGGCCGCCCGGGCAAAGCCCGGGCGTCGGGCGACCTTTGGTCGCCCGGCCT
CAGTGAGCGAGCGAGCGCGCAGAGAGGGAGTGGCCAACTCCATCACTAGGGGTTCCTGCGGCCGCGCTCA
GTGGACACATGGCAGGATCCAGAGAAATGTTCTGGCACCTGCACTTGCACTGGGGACAGCCTATTTTGCT
AGTTTGTTTTGTTTCGTTTTGTTTTGATGGAGAGCGTATGTTAGTACTATCGATTCACACAAAAAACCAA
CACACAGATGTAATGAAAATAAAGATATTTTATTGCGGCCTGTCCAATACCAGGTACCGGCCAGTTAGGC
CAGACGCGTGGTGTTTCGTCCTTTTTTTTTAAAGCTAGGGAAAGGCCAAAAAGCAAAACCTGAGAAAACA
AAAGGTTGTTTTCTCAGGAAAAGAAAAACCTTTACAACCCTACTGACGAATCCCGGATATCGCTTTACTT
GTACAGCTCGTCCATGCCGAGAGTGATCCCGGCGGCGGTCACGAACTCCAGCAGGACCATGTGATCGCGC
TTCTCGTTGGGGTCTTTGCTCAGGGCGGACTGGGTGCTCAGGTAGTGGTTGTCGGGCAGCAGCACGGGGC
CGTCGCCGATGGGGGTGTTCTGCTGGTAGTGGTCGGCGAGCTGCACGCTGCCGTCCTCGATGTTGTGGCG
GATCTTGAAGTTCACCTTGATGCCGTTCTTCTGCTTGTCGGCCATGATATAGACGTTGTGGCTGTTGTAG
TTGTACTCCAGCTTGTGCCCCAGGATGTTGCCGTCCTCCTTGAAGTCGATGCCCTTCAGCTCGATGCGGT
TCACCAGGGTGTCGCCCTCGAACTTCACCTCGGCGCGGGTCTTGTAGTTGCCGTCGTCCTTGAAGAAGAT
GGTGCGCTCCTGGACGTAGCCTTCGGGCATGGCGGACTTGAAGAAGTCGTGCTGCTTCATGTGGTCGGGG
TAGCGGCTGAAGCACTGCACGCCGTAGGTCAGGGTGGTCACGAGGGTGGGCCAGGGCACGGGCAGCTTGC
CGGTGGTGCAGATGAACTTCAGGGTCAGCTTGCCGTAGGTGGCATCGCCCTCGCCCTCGCCGGACACGCT
GAACTTGTGGCCGTTTACGTCGCCGTCCAGCTCGACCAGGATGGGCACCACCCCGGTGAACAGCTCCTCG
CCCTTGCTCACCATGGTGGCGATATCACTAGTATAACTTCGTATAATGTATGCTATACGAAGTTATGTCG
ACGGCTAAACTGGAAGCTTCCCTATAGTGAGTCGTATTACACCGGTCCAACCTGAAAAAAAGTGATTTCA
GGCAGGTGCTCCAGGTAATTAAACATTAATACCCCACCAACCAACCATCCCTTAAACCCTTACCTCTTGC
TCAGCTAATTACAGCCCGGAGGAGAAGGGCCGTCCCGCCCGCTCACCTGTGGGAGTAACGCGGTCAGTCA
GAGCCGGGGCGGGCGGCGCGAGGCGGCGGCGGAGCGGGGCACGGGGCGAAGGCAGCGCGCAGCGACTCCC
GCCCGCCGCGCGCTTCGCTTTTTATAGGGCCGCCGCCGCCGCCGCCTCGCCATAAAAGGAAACTTTCGGA
GCGCGCCGCTCTGATTGGCTGCCGCCGCACCTCTCCGCCTCGCCCCGCCCCGCCCCTCGCCCCGCCCCGC
CCCGCCTGGCGCGCGCCCCCCCCCCCCCCCCGCCCCCATCGCTGCACAAAATAATTAAAAAATAAATAAA
TACAAAATTGGGGGTGGGGAGGGGGGGGAGATGGGGAGAGTGAAGCAGAACGTGGGGCTCACCTCGACCA
TGGTAATAGCGATGACTAATACGTAGATGTACTGCCAAGTAGGAAAGTCCCATAAGGTCATGTACTGGGC
ACAATGCCAGGCGGGCCATTTACCGTCATTGACGTCAATAGGGGGCGTACTTGGCATATGATACACTTGA
TGTACTGCCAAGTGGGCAGTTTACCGTAAATACTCCACCCATTGACGTCAATGGAAAGTCCCTATTGGCG
TTACTATTGACGTCAATGGGCGGGGGTCGTTGGGCGGTCAGCCAGGCGGGCCATTTACCGTAAGTTATGT
AACGGGTACCAGATGGGTGAGGTGGAGTACGCGCCCGGGGAGCCCAAGGGCACGCCCTGGCACCCGCACC
GCGGCTTCGAGACCGTGACCTACATGTGAGCAAAAGGCCAGCAAAAGGCCAGGAACCGTAAAAAGGCCGC
GTTGCTGGCGTTTTTCCATAGGCTCCGCCCCCCTGACGAGCATCACAAAAATCGACGCTCAAGTCAGAGG
TGGCGAAACCCGACAGGACTATAAAGATACCAGGCGTTTCCCCCTGGAAGCTCCCTCGTGCGCTCTCCTG
TTCCGACCCTGCCGCTTACCGGATACCTGTCCGCCTTTCTCCCTTCGGGAAGCGTGGCGCTTTCTCATAG
CTCACGCTGTAGGTATCTCAGTTCGGTGTAGGTCGTTCGCTCCAAGCTGGGCTGTGTGCACGAACCCCCC
GTTCAGCCCGACCGCTGCGCCTTATCCGGTAACTATCGTCTTGAGTCCAACCCGGTAAGACACGACTTAT
CGCCACTGGCAGCAGCCACTGGTAACAGGATTAGCAGAGCGAGGTATGTAGGCGGTGCTACAGAGTTCTT
GAAGTGGTGGCCTAACTACGGCTACACTAGAAGAACAGTATTTGGTATCTGCGCTCTGCTGAAGCCAGTT
ACCTTCGGAAAAAGAGTTGGTAGCTCTTGATCCGGCAAACAAACCACCGCTGGTAGCGGTGGTTTTTTTG
TTTGCAAGCAGCAGATTACGCGCAGAAAAAAAGGATCTCAAGAAGATCCTTTGATCTTTTCTACGGGGTC
TGACGCTCAGTGGAACGAAAACTCACGTTAAGGGATTTTGGTCATGAGATTATCAAAAAGGATCTTCACC
TAGATCCTTTTAAATTAAAAATGAAGTTTTAAATCAATCTAAAGTATATATGAGTAAACTTGGTCTGACA
GTTACCAATGCTTAATCAGTGAGGCACCTATCTCAGCGATCTGTCTATTTCGTTCATCCATAGTTGCCTG
ACTCCCCGTCGTGTAGATAACTACGATACGGGAGGGCTTACCATCTGGCCCCAGTGCTGCAATGATACCG
CGGCTTCCACGCTCACCGGCTCCAGATTTATCAGCAATAAACCAGCCAGCCGGAAGGGCCGAGCGCAGAA
GTGGTCCTGCAACTTTATCCGCCTCCATCCAGTCTATTAATTGTTGCCGGGAAGCTAGAGTAAGTAGTTC
GCCAGTTAATAGTTTGCGCAACGTTGTTGCCATTGCTACAGGCATCGTGGTGTCACGCTCGTCGTTTGGT
ATGGCTTCATTCAGCTCCGGTTCCCAACGATCAAGGCGAGTTACATGATCCCCCATGTTGTGCAAAAAAG
CGGTTAGCTCCTTCGGTCCTCCGATCGTTGTCAGAAGTAAGTTGGCCGCAGTGTTATCACTCATGGTTAT
GGCAGCACTGCATAATTCTCTTACTGTCATGCCATCCGTAAGATGCTTTTCTGTGACTGGTGAGTACTCA
ACCAAGTCATTCTGAGAATAGTGTATGCGGCGACCGAGTTGCTCTTGCCCGGCGTCAATACGGGATAATA
CCGCGCCACATAGCAGAACTTTAAAAGTGCTCATCATTGGAAAACGTTCTTCGGGGCGAAAACTCTCAAG
GATCTTACCGCTGTTGAGATCCAGTTCGATGTAACCCACTCGTGCACCCAACTGATCTTCAGCATCTTTT
ACTTTCACCAGCGTTTCTGGGTGAGCAAAAACAGGAAGGCAAAATGCCGCAAAAAAGGGAATAAGGGCGA
CACGGAAATGTTGAATACTCATACTCTTCCTTTTTCAATATTATTGAAGCATTTATCAGGGTTATTGTCT
CATGAGCGGATACATATTTGAATGTATTTAGAAAAATAAACAAATAGGGGTTCCGCGCACATTTCCCCGA
AAAGTGCCACCTGACGTCTAAGAAACCATTATTATCATGACATTAACCTATAAAAATAGGCGTATCACGA
GGCCCTTTCGTCTCGCGCGTTTCGGTGATGACGGTGAAAACCTCTGACACATGCAGCTCCCGGAGACGGT
CACAGCTTGTCTGTAAGCGGATGCCGGGAGCAGACAAGCCCGTCAGGGCGCGTCAGCGGGTGTTGGCGGG
TGTCGGGGCTGGCTTAACTATGCGGCATCAGAGCAGATTGTACTGAGAGTGCACCATAAAATTGTAAACG
TTAATATTTTGTTAAAATTCGCGTTAAATTTTTGTTAAATCAGCTCATTTTTTAACCAATAGACCGAAAT
CGGCAAAATCCCTTATAAATCAAAAGAATAGCCCGAGATAGAGT
[37 nt withheld, positions 4749-4785]
AAAGAACGTGGACTCCA
Features (pLannotate 1.2.2; 17 found; start..end, strand, type, name):
    295..346     +  misc_feature   bom (fragment): basis of mobility region from pBR322
    351..491     -  repeat_region  AAV2 ITR: inverted terminal repeat of adeno-associated virus serotype 2 inverted
    525..616     -  misc_feature   pause site: RNA polymerase II transcriptional pause signal from the human α2 globin gene
    630..678     -  polyA_signal   poly(A) signal: synthetic polyadenylation signal
    849..1568    -  CDS            EGFP: the original enhanced GFP (Yang et al., 1996) mammalian codon-optimized
   1587..1620    -  protein_bind   loxP: Cre-mediated recombination occurs in the 8-bp core sequence (GCATACAT). Cre recombinase
   1645..1663    -  promoter       T7 promoter: promoter for bacteriophage T7 RNA polymerase
   1676..1903    -  intron         hybrid intron: hybrid between chicken β-actin (CBA) and minute virus of mice (MMV) introns (Gray et al., 2011)
   1904..2181    -  promoter       chicken β-actin promoter: No description available
   2183..2468    -  enhancer       CMV enhancer: human cytomegalovirus immediate early enhancer; contains an 18-bp deletion relative to the standard CMV enhancer
   2476..2545    -  protein_bind   attB: attB site for the φC31 integrase (Groth et al., 2000) phage φC31 integrase
   2617..3205    -  rep_origin     ori: high-copy-number ColE1/pMB1/pBR322/pUC origin of replication
   3376..4236    -  CDS            AmpR: β-lactamase; bla; confers resistance to ampicillin, carbenicillin, and related antibiotics
   4237..4341    -  promoter       AmpR promoter: bla
   4436..4471    +  CDS            rop (fragment): Rop protein, which maintains plasmids at low copy number; rop
   4573..4622    +  misc_feature   bom (fragment): basis of mobility region from pBR322
   4623..276     -  rep_origin     f1 ori (across the origin) (sequence partly withheld): f1 bacteriophage origin of replication; arrow indicates direction of (+) strand synthesis
