[The description below was written by a language model from this plasmid's Addgene catalogue record and pLannotate feature annotations shown in this document.]
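Description:
pLoxP-EGFP-crRNA-entry is a 4.8 kb mammalian expression and CRISPR plasmid derived from the pX330 backbone. It serves as an entry vector in the SWITCHER system, in which a floxed wild-type Cre is made CRISPR-inducible. It is propagated in E. coli as a high-copy plasmid through a ColE1/pUC-type origin and selected with ampicillin via the β-lactamase gene and its native promoter. An f1 phage origin is also present, along with short annotated fragments of bom and rop.

The payload is a single expression unit driven by the hybrid CBh-type promoter inherited from pX330, consisting of the CMV enhancer, the chicken β-actin promoter and a hybrid CBA/MVM intron. A T7 promoter follows, then one loxP site placed directly upstream of a mammalian codon-optimised EGFP coding sequence. The catalogue describes the insert as LoxP-EGFP-MALAT1-triplex. The triplex, a structured 3′ element that stabilises transcripts lacking a conventional poly(A) tail, is not annotated in the feature table but would plausibly occupy the unannotated gap downstream of EGFP. That gap is followed by a synthetic poly(A) signal and an RNA polymerase II pause site. A single AAV2 ITR remains downstream of the cassette, and a φC31 attB site lies upstream of the enhancer, which could in principle allow integrase-mediated genomic insertion.

According to the record, the plasmid is a "SWITCHER ready" reporter into which users clone a customised CRISPR-inducible Cre construct. The name suggests a crRNA cloning position, but neither the feature table nor the catalogue fields identify that site, a guide scaffold, or a second loxP site.
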