Addgene plasmid #213048: pLoxP-EGFP-crRNA-entry
Purpose: SWITCHER ready LoxP-EGFP reporter plasmid for cloning of a customized CRISPR-inducible Cre-construct
Depositing lab: Petr Bartunek. Depositing organization: Institute of Molecular Genetics of the Czech Academy of Sciences. Publication: SWITCHER, a CRISPR-inducible floxed wild-type Cre regulating CRISPR activity. Schuster B, Dobiasovska I, Curcic J, Pajer P, Borna S, Bartunek P. Commun Biol. 2025 Jul 2;8(1):982. doi: 10.1038/s42003-025-08427-8. PubMed 40596718.
Backbone
  Vector backbone: pX330
  Vector type: Mammalian Expression, CRISPR
Growth in bacteria
  Bacterial resistance: Ampicillin, 100 μg/mL
  Growth temperature: 37°C
  Growth strain: DH5alpha
  Copy number: High Copy
Gene/Insert
  Gene/Insert name: LoxP-EGFP-MALAT1-triplex
  Insert size (bp): 1145
  GenBank ID: U55762
  Cloning method: Gibson Cloning
  Sequencing primers: 5′ T7
Terms and licenses: Academic/Nonprofit Terms; Industry Terms: Not Available to Industry
How to cite: pLoxP-EGFP-crRNA-entry was a gift from Petr Bartunek (Addgene plasmid # 213048 ; http://n2t.net/addgene:213048 ; RRID:Addgene_213048)
